>Addgene plasmid #121375 | pUC57-Kan_TH16_00119491 | depositor full sequence | sequence record 231478 | pUC57-Kan_TH16_00119491 sequence 2971 bps
TCGCGCGTTTCGGTGATGACGGTGAAAACCTCTGACACATGCAGCTCCCGGAGACGGTCACAGCTTGTCT
GTAAGCGGATGCCGGGAGCAGACAAGCCCGTCAGGGCGCGTCAGCGGGTGTTGGCGGGTGTCGGGGCTGG
CTTAACTATGCGGCATCAGAGCAGATTGTACTGAGAGTGCACCATATGCGGTGTGAAATACCGCACAGAT
GCGTAAGGAGAAAATACCGCATCAGGCGCCATTCGCCATTCAGGCTGCGCAACTGTTGGGAAGGGCGATC
GGTGCGGGCCTCTTCGCTATTACGCCAGCTGGCGAAAGGGGGATGTGCTGCAAGGCGATTAAGTTGGGTA
ACGCCAGGGTTTTCCCAGTCACGACGTTGTAAAACGACGGCCAGTGAATTGACGCGTATTGGGATGGAAC
TTGGTCTCTAATGCAAATTTTTTCTTCTGCTGGTGAACCAGCTACTGGTCCATTGTGTTGTAATAGAGGT
GTTGTTGATACTTCTGGTACTTGTAAATCTTTGAATTTGAATGCTTATGCTTGTGAATCTATTAGATCTA
ATTCTGCTAAAGCTGTTGCTGGTGATCCAGATTCTAAATCTGGTTGTGATAATGGTGTTTTTGAATTGTT
TCCAGTTGGTAGAGATGTTAAAGCTTTTGTTCCAAATTCTGGTGATACTATTAAATTGGGTCCATCTTCT
TTGGGTGATGCTTTTACTGCTTTTATTGGTTGTGCTGATTGAGCTTAGAGACCAAGTTCCATCCCAATGG
CGCGCCGAGCTTGGCTCGAGCATGGTCATAGCTGTTTCCTGTGTGAAATTGTTATCCGCTCACAATTCCA
CACAACATACGAGCCGGAAGCATAAAGTGTAAAGCCTGGGGTGCCTAATGAGTGAGCTAACTCACATTAA
TTGCGTTGCGCTCACTGCCCGCTTTCCAGTCGGGAAACCTGTCGTGCCAGCTGCATTAATGAATCGGCCA
ACGCGCGGGGAGAGGCGGTTTGCGTATTGGGCGCTCTTCCGCTTCCTCGCTCACTGACTCGCTGCGCTCG
GTCGTTCGGCTGCGGCGAGCGGTATCAGCTCACTCAAAGGCGGTAATACGGTTATCCACAGAATCAGGGG
ATAACGCAGGAAAGAACATGTGAGCAAAAGGCCAGCAAAAGGCCAGGAACCGTAAAAAGGCCGCGTTGCT
GGCGTTTTTCCATAGGCTCCGCCCCCCTGACGAGCATCACAAAAATCGACGCTCAAGTCAGAGGTGGCGA
AACCCGACAGGACTATAAAGATACCAGGCGTTTCCCCCTGGAAGCTCCCTCGTGCGCTCTCCTGTTCCGA
CCCTGCCGCTTACCGGATACCTGTCCGCCTTTCTCCCTTCGGGAAGCGTGGCGCTTTCTCATAGCTCACG
CTGTAGGTATCTCAGTTCGGTGTAGGTCGTTCGCTCCAAGCTGGGCTGTGTGCACGAACCCCCCGTTCAG
CCCGACCGCTGCGCCTTATCCGGTAACTATCGTCTTGAGTCCAACCCGGTAAGACACGACTTATCGCCAC
TGGCAGCAGCCACTGGTAACAGGATTAGCAGAGCGAGGTATGTAGGCGGTGCTACAGAGTTCTTGAAGTG
GTGGCCTAACTACGGCTACACTAGAAGAACAGTATTTGGTATCTGCGCTCTGCTGAAGCCAGTTACCTTC
GGAAAAAGAGTTGGTAGCTCTTGATCCGGCAAACAAACCACCGCTGGTAGCGGTGGTTTTTTTGTTTGCA
AGCAGCAGATTACGCGCAGAAAAAAAGGATCTCAAGAAGATCCTTTGATCTTTTCTACGGGGTCTGACGC
TCAGTGGAACGAAAACTCACGTTAAGGGATTTTGGTCATGAGATTATCAAAAAGGATCTTCACCTAGATC
CTTTTAAATTAAAAATGAAGTTTTAAATCAATCTAAAGTATATATGAGTAAACTTGGTCTGACAGTTAGA
AAAACTCATCGAGCATCAAATGAAACTGCAATTTATTCATATCAGGATTATCAATACCATATTTTTGAAA
AAGCCGTTTCTGTAATGAAGGAGAAAACTCACCGAGGCAGTTCCATAGGATGGCAAGATCCTGGTATCGG
TCTGCGATTCCGACTCGTCCAACATCAATACAACCTATTAATTTCCCCTCGTCAAAAATAAGGTTATCAA
GTGAGAAATCACCATGAGTGACGACTGAATCCGGTGAGAATGGCAAAAGTTTATGCATTTCTTTCCAGAC
TTGTTCAACAGGCCAGCCATTACGCTCGTCATCAAAATCACTCGCATCAACCAAACCGTTATTCATTCGT
GATTGCGCCTGAGCGAGACGAAATACGCGATCGCTGTTAAAAGGACAATTACAAACAGGAATCGAATGCA
ACCGGCGCAGGAACACTGCCAGCGCATCAACAATATTTTCACCTGAATCAGGATATTCTTCTAATACCTG
GAATGCTGTTTTCCCAGGGATCGCAGTGGTGAGTAACCATGCATCATCAGGAGTACGGATAAAATGCTTG
ATGGTCGGAAGAGGCATAAATTCCGTCAGCCAGTTTAGTCTGACCATCTCATCTGTAACATCATTGGCAA
CGCTACCTTTGCCATGTTTCAGAAACAACTCTGGCGCATCGGGCTTCCCATACAATCGATAGATTGTCGC
ACCTGATTGCCCGACATTATCGCGAGCCCATTTATACCCATATAAATCAGCATCCATGTTGGAATTTAAT
CGCGGCCTAGAGCAAGACGTTTCCCGTTGAATATGGCTCATACTCTTCCTTTTTCAATATTATTGAAGCA
TTTATCAGGGTTATTGTCTCATGAGCGGATACATATTTGAATGTATTTAGAAAAATAAACAAATAGGGGT
TCCGCGCACATTTCCCCGAAAAGTGCCACCTGACGTCTAAGAAACCATTATTATCATGACATTAACCTAT
AAAAATAGGCGTATCACGAGGCCCTTTCGTC
Features (pLannotate 1.2.2; 10 found; start..end, strand, type, name):
    137..236     +  misc_feature   bom (fragment): basis of mobility region from pBR322
    242..399     -  CDS            lacZα (fragment): LacZα fragment of β-galactosidase; lacZ fragment
    819..835     -  protein_bind   lac operator: The lac repressor binds to the lac operator to inhibit transcription in E. coli. This inhibition can be relieved by adding lactose or isopropyl-β-D-thiogalactopyranoside (IPTG). lac repressor encoded by lacI
    843..873     -  promoter       lac promoter: promoter for the E. coli lac operon
    888..909     -  protein_bind   CAP binding site: CAP binding activates transcription in the presence of cAMP. E. coli catabolite activator protein
    922..1014    -  CDS            lacI (fragment): lac repressor; lacI; The lac repressor binds to the lac operator to inhibit transcription in E. coli. This inhibition can be relieved by adding lactose or isopropyl-β-D-thiogalactopyranoside (IPTG).
   1197..1785    -  rep_origin     ori: high-copy-number ColE1/pMB1/pBR322/pUC origin of replication
   1956..2771    -  CDS            KanR: aminoglycoside phosphotransferase; aph(3')-Ia; confers resistance to kanamycin in bacteria or G418 (Geneticin®) in eukaryotes
   2772..2876    -  promoter       AmpR promoter: bla
   2971..35      +  CDS            rop (fragment) (across the origin): Rop protein, which maintains plasmids at low copy number; rop
