[The description below was written by a language model from this plasmid's Addgene catalogue record and pLannotate feature annotations shown in this document.]
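Description:
pUC57-Kan_TH16_00119491 is a small, high-copy bacterial cloning plasmid that serves as a Level 0 module for Golden Gate assembly. It is built on the pUC57-Kan backbone and is propagated in E. coli through a ColE1/pUC-type origin of replication. Selection is with kanamycin, conferred by an aph(3')-Ia aminoglycoside phosphotransferase gene that the annotation places immediately downstream of the AmpR (bla) promoter. The feature table also picks up short remnants of bom, rop and lacI, which are backbone vestiges rather than functional units. The full depositor sequence is 2,971 nt against a stated empty backbone of 2,626 bp, so the insert is only a few hundred base pairs long.

The insert, TH16_00119491, is attributed to Magnaporthe oryzae (the species is entered in the mutation field). The associated publication describes a clone resource of M. oryzae effectors that share sequence and structural similarity across host-specific lineages, so this plasmid is presumably one effector module from that collection. The insert was placed at the EcoRV site within the lacZα region. Accordingly, the annotation shows only a fragment of lacZα, separated by an unannotated gap from the lac promoter, lac operator and CAP binding site. That gap is where the insert lies, and disruption of lacZα is consistent with lacZ being listed as a screening marker. M13 forward and reverse primer sites flank the insert for sequence verification.

The insert itself is not annotated. The record does not state which Type IIS enzyme or overhangs define the module, or whether the sequence carries a signal peptide, tags or codon changes. As a Level 0 part it has no eukaryotic promoter or terminator and is meant to be assembled into higher-level expression constructs.
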