Addgene plasmid #121375: pUC57-Kan_TH16_00119491
Purpose: Level 0 Golden-Gate compatible vector
Depositing lab: Sophien Kamoun. Depositing organization: Sainsbury Laboratory, Norwich. Publication: A Clone Resource of Magnaporthe oryzae Effectors That Share Sequence and Structural Similarities Across Host-Specific Lineages. Petit-Houdenot Y, Langner T, Harant A, Win J, Kamoun S. Mol Plant Microbe Interact. 2020 Aug;33(8):1032-1035. doi: 10.1094/MPMI-03-20-0052-A. Epub 2020 Jun 22. PubMed 32460610.
Backbone
  Vector backbone: pUC57-Kan
  Backbone size w/o insert (bp): 2626
  Vector type: Golden Gate
  Selectable markers: lacZ
Growth in bacteria
  Bacterial resistance: Kanamycin, 50 μg/mL
  Growth temperature: 37°C
  Growth strain: DH5alpha
  Copy number: High Copy
Gene/Insert
  Gene/Insert name: TH16_00119491
  Mutation: Magnaporthe oryzae
  Cloning method: Restriction Enzyme; 5′ cloning site EcoRV (unknown if destroyed); 3′ cloning site EcoRV (unknown if destroyed)
  Sequencing primers: 5′ M13Fw; 3′ M13Rv
Terms and licenses: Academic/Nonprofit Terms; Industry Terms: Not Available to Industry
How to cite: pUC57-Kan_TH16_00119491 was a gift from Sophien Kamoun (Addgene plasmid # 121375 ; http://n2t.net/addgene:121375 ; RRID:Addgene_121375)
