>Addgene plasmid #121375 | pUC57-Kan_TH16_00119491 | depositor partial sequence | sequence record 231002 | TH16_00119491
TTGGTCTCTAATGCAAATTTTTTCTTCTGCTGGTGAACCAGCTACTGGTCCATTGTGTTGTAATAGAGGT
GTTGTTGATACTTCTGGTACTTGTAAATCTTTGAATTTGAATGCTTATGCTTGTGAATCTATTAGATCTA
ATTCTGCTAAAGCTGTTGCTGGTGATCCAGATTCTAAATCTGGTTGTGATAATGGTGTTTTTGAATTGTT
TCCAGTTGGTAGAGATGTTAAAGCTTTTGTTCCAAATTCTGGTGATACTATTAAATTGGGTCCATCTTCT
TTGGGTGATGCTTTTACTGCTTTTATTGGTTGTGCTGATTGAGCTTAGAGACCAA
