>Addgene plasmid #121375 | pUC57-Kan_TH16_00119491 | depositor partial sequence | sequence record 231003 | empty_vector
TCGCGCGTTTCGGTGATGACGGTGAAAACCTCTGACACATGCAGCTCCCGGAGACGGTCACAGCTTGTCT
GTAAGCGGATGCCGGGAGCAGACAAGCCCGTCAGGGCGCGTCAGCGGGTGTTGGCGGGTGTCGGGGCTGG
CTTAACTATGCGGCATCAGAGCAGATTGTACTGAGAGTGCACCATATGCGGTGTGAAATACCGCACAGAT
GCGTAAGGAGAAAATACCGCATCAGGCGCCATTCGCCATTCAGGCTGCGCAACTGTTGGGAAGGGCGATC
GGTGCGGGCCTCTTCGCTATTACGCCAGCTGGCGAAAGGGGGATGTGCTGCAAGGCGATTAAGTTGGGTA
ACGCCAGGGTTTTCCCAGTCACGACGTTGTAAAACGACGGCCAGTGAATTGACGCGTATTGGGATATCCC
AATGGCGCGCCGAGCTTGGCTCGAGCATGGTCATAGCTGTTTCCTGTGTGAAATTGTTATCCGCTCACAA
TTCCACACAACATACGAGCCGGAAGCATAAAGTGTAAAGCCTGGGGTGCCTAATGAGTGAGCTAACTCAC
ATTAATTGCGTTGCGCTCACTGCCCGCTTTCCAGTCGGGAAACCTGTCGTGCCAGCTGCATTAATGAATC
GGCCAACGCGCGGGGAGAGGCGGTTTGCGTATTGGGCGCTCTTCCGCTTCCTCGCTCACTGACTCGCTGC
GCTCGGTCGTTCGGCTGCGGCGAGCGGTATCAGCTCACTCAAAGGCGGTAATACGGTTATCCACAGAATC
AGGGGATAACGCAGGAAAGAACATGTGAGCAAAAGGCCAGCAAAAGGCCAGGAACCGTAAAAAGGCCGCG
TTGCTGGCGTTTTTCCATAGGCTCCGCCCCCCTGACGAGCATCACAAAAATCGACGCTCAAGTCAGAGGT
GGCGAAACCCGACAGGACTATAAAGATACCAGGCGTTTCCCCCTGGAAGCTCCCTCGTGCGCTCTCCTGT
TCCGACCCTGCCGCTTACCGGATACCTGTCCGCCTTTCTCCCTTCGGGAAGCGTGGCGCTTTCTCATAGC
TCACGCTGTAGGTATCTCAGTTCGGTGTAGGTCGTTCGCTCCAAGCTGGGCTGTGTGCACGAACCCCCCG
TTCAGCCCGACCGCTGCGCCTTATCCGGTAACTATCGTCTTGAGTCCAACCCGGTAAGACACGACTTATC
GCCACTGGCAGCAGCCACTGGTAACAGGATTAGCAGAGCGAGGTATGTAGGCGGTGCTACAGAGTTCTTG
AAGTGGTGGCCTAACTACGGCTACACTAGAAGAACAGTATTTGGTATCTGCGCTCTGCTGAAGCCAGTTA
CCTTCGGAAAAAGAGTTGGTAGCTCTTGATCCGGCAAACAAACCACCGCTGGTAGCGGTGGTTTTTTTGT
TTGCAAGCAGCAGATTACGCGCAGAAAAAAAGGATCTCAAGAAGATCCTTTGATCTTTTCTACGGGGTCT
GACGCTCAGTGGAACGAAAACTCACGTTAAGGGATTTTGGTCATGAGATTATCAAAAAGGATCTTCACCT
AGATCCTTTTAAATTAAAAATGAAGTTTTAAATCAATCTAAAGTATATATGAGTAAACTTGGTCTGACAG
TTAGAAAAACTCATCGAGCATCAAATGAAACTGCAATTTATTCATATCAGGATTATCAATACCATATTTT
TGAAAAAGCCGTTTCTGTAATGAAGGAGAAAACTCACCGAGGCAGTTCCATAGGATGGCAAGATCCTGGT
ATCGGTCTGCGATTCCGACTCGTCCAACATCAATACAACCTATTAATTTCCCCTCGTCAAAAATAAGGTT
ATCAAGTGAGAAATCACCATGAGTGACGACTGAATCCGGTGAGAATGGCAAAAGTTTATGCATTTCTTTC
CAGACTTGTTCAACAGGCCAGCCATTACGCTCGTCATCAAAATCACTCGCATCAACCAAACCGTTATTCA
TTCGTGATTGCGCCTGAGCGAGACGAAATACGCGATCGCTGTTAAAAGGACAATTACAAACAGGAATCGA
ATGCAACCGGCGCAGGAACACTGCCAGCGCATCAACAATATTTTCACCTGAATCAGGATATTCTTCTAAT
ACCTGGAATGCTGTTTTCCCAGGGATCGCAGTGGTGAGTAACCATGCATCATCAGGAGTACGGATAAAAT
GCTTGATGGTCGGAAGAGGCATAAATTCCGTCAGCCAGTTTAGTCTGACCATCTCATCTGTAACATCATT
GGCAACGCTACCTTTGCCATGTTTCAGAAACAACTCTGGCGCATCGGGCTTCCCATACAATCGATAGATT
GTCGCACCTGATTGCCCGACATTATCGCGAGCCCATTTATACCCATATAAATCAGCATCCATGTTGGAAT
TTAATCGCGGCCTAGAGCAAGACGTTTCCCGTTGAATATGGCTCATACTCTTCCTTTTTCAATATTATTG
AAGCATTTATCAGGGTTATTGTCTCATGAGCGGATACATATTTGAATGTATTTAGAAAAATAAACAAATA
GGGGTTCCGCGCACATTTCCCCGAAAAGTGCCACCTGACGTCTAAGAAACCATTATTATCATGACATTAA
CCTATAAAAATAGGCGTATCACGAGGCCCTTTCGTC
