>Addgene plasmid #121375 | pUC57-Kan_TH16_00119491 | addgene partial sequence | sequence record 238273 | M13-F20 5'-TGTAAAACGACGGCCAGT-3'
TTGGTCTCTAATGCAAATTTTTTCTTCTGCTGGTGAACCAGCTACTGGTCCATTGTGTTGTAATAGAGGT
GTTGTTGATACTTCTGGTACTTGTAAATCTTTGAATTTGAATGCTTATGCTTGTGAATCTATTAGATCTA
ATTCTGCTAAAGCTGTTGCTGGTGATCCAGATTCTAAATCTGGTTGTGATAATGGTGTTTTTGAATTGTT
TCCAGTTGGTAGAGATGTTAAAGCTTTTGTTCCAAATTCTGGTGATACTATTAAATTGGGTCCATCTTCT
TTGGGTGATGCTTTTACTGCTTTTATTGGTTGTGCTGATTGAGCTTAGAGACCAAGTTCCATCCCAATGG
CGCGCCGAGCTTGGCTCGAGCATGGTCATAGCTGTTTCCTGTGTGAAATTGTTATCCGCTCACAATTCCA
CACAACATACGAGCCGGAAGCATAAAGTGTAAAGCCTGGGGTGCCTAATGAGTGAGCTAACTCACATTAA
TTGCGTTGCGCTCACTGCCCGCTTTCCAGTCGGGAAACCTGTCGTGCCAGCTGCATTAATGAATCGGCCA
ACGCGCGGGGAGAGGCGGTTTGCGTATTGGGCGCTCTTCCGCTTCCTCGCTCACTGACTCGCTGCGCTCG
GTCGTTCGGCTGCGGCGAGCGGTATCAGCTCACTCAAAGGCGGTAATACGGTTATCCACAGAATCAGGGG
ATAACGCAGGAAAGAACATGTGAGCAAAAGGCCAGCAAAAGGCCAGGAACCGTAAAAAGGCCGCGTTGCT
GGCGTTTTTCCATAGGCTCCGCCCCCCTGACGAGCATCACAAAAATCGACGCTCAAGTCAGAGGTGGCGA
AACCCGACAGGACTATAAAGATACCAGGCGTTTCCCCCTGGAAGCTCCCTCGTGCGCTCTCCTGTTCCGA
CCCTGCCGCTTACCGGATACCTGTCCGCCTTTCTCCCTTCGGGAAGCGTGGCGCTTTCTCATAGCTCACG
CTG
